>Addgene plasmid #242153 | pDest_PANCEd_AraC_S170_LOV_sd2_R5_C1 | addgene full sequence | sequence record 484652 | Addgene NGS Result
AACGCCAGCAACGCGGCCTTTTTACGGTTCCTGGCCTTTTGCTGGCCTTTTGCTCACATGTTCTTTCCTG
CGTTATCCCCTGATTCTGTGGATAACCGTATTACCGCCTTTGAGTGAGCTGATACCGCTCGCCGCAGCCG
AACGACCGAGCGCAGCGAGTCAGTGAGCGAGGAAGCGGAAGAGCGCCACGGTGATTCATTCTGCTAACCA
GTAAGGCAACCCCGCCAGCCTAGCCGGGTCCTCAACGACAGGAGCACGATCATGCTAGTCATGCCCCGCG
CCCACCGGAAGGAGCTGACTGGGTTGAAGGCTCTCAAGGGCATCGGTCGAGATCCCGGTGCCTAATGAGT
GAGCTAACTTACATTAATTGCGTTGCGCTCACTGCCCGCTTTCCAGTCGGGAAACCTGTCGTGCCAGCTG
CATTAATGAATCGGCCAACGCGCGGGGAGAGGCGGTTTGCGTATTGGGCGCCAGGGTGGTTTTTCTTTTC
ACCAGTGACACGGGCAACAGCTGATTGCCCTTCACCGCCTGGCCCTGAGAGAGTTGCAGCAAGCGGTCCA
CGCTGGTTTGCCCCAGCAGGCGAAAATCCTGTTTGATGGTGGTTAACGGCGGGATATAACATGAGCTGTC
TTCGGTATCGTCGTATCCCACTACCGAGATATCCGCACCAACGCGCAGCCCGGACTCGGTAATGGCGCGC
ATTGCGCCCAGCGCCATCTGATCGTTGGCAACCAGCATCGCAGTGGGAACGATACCCTCATTCAGCATTT
GCATGGTTTGTTGAAAACCGGACATGGCACTCCAGTCGCCTTCCCGTTCCGCTATCGGCTGAATTTGATT
GCGAGTGAGATATTTATGCCAGCCAGCCAGACGCAGACGCGCCGAGACAGAACTTAATGGGCCCGCTAAC
AGCGCGATTTGCTGGTGACCCAATGCGACCAGATGCTCCACGCCCAGTCGCGTACCGTCTTCATGGGAGA
AAATAATACTGTTGATGGGTGTCTGGTCAGAGACATCAAGAAATAACGCCGGAACATTAGTGCAGGCAGC
TTCCACAGCAATGGCATCCTGGTCATCCAGCGGATAGTTAATGATCAGCCCACTGACGCGTTGCGCGAGA
AGATTGTGCACCGCCGCTTTACAGGCTTCGACGCCGCTTCGTTCTACCATCGACACCACCACGCTGGCAC
CCAGTTGATCGGCGCGAGATTTAATCGCCGCGACAATTTGCGACGGCGCGTGCAGGGCCAGACTGGAGGT
GGCAACGCCAATCAGCAACGACTGTTTGCCCGCCAGTTGTTGTGCCACGCGGTTGGGAATGTAATTCAGC
TCCGCCATCGCCGCTTCCACTTTTTCCCGCGTTTTCGCAGAAACGTGGCTGGCCTGGTTCACCACGCGGG
AAACGGTCTGATAAGAGACACCGGCATACTCTGCGACATCGTATAACGTTACTGGTTTCACATTCACCAC
CCTGAATTGACTCTCTTCCGGGCGCTATCATGCCATACCGCGAAAGGTTTTGCGCCATTCGATGGTGTCC
GGGATCTCGACGCTCTCCCTTATGCGACTCCGATCCCGCAAATTTGACAATTAATCATCCGGCTCGTATA
ATGTGTGGAATTGTGAGCGGATAACAATTGGAGTAAAAAAAAAGGAAAATGTCCGAGGAAGCGCAGAACG
ATCCGCTGCTGCCGGGCTATAGCTTTAACGCGCATCTGGTGGCGGGCCTGACCCCGATTGAAGCGAACGG
CTATCTGGATTTTTTTATTGATCGCCCGCTGGGCATGAAAGGCTATATTCTGAACCTGACCATTCGCGGC
CAGGGCGTGGTGAAAAACCAGGGCCGCGAATTTGTGTGCCGCCCGGGCGATATTCTGCTGTTTCCGCCGG
GCGAAATTCATCATTATGGCCGCCATCCGGAAGCGCGCGAATGGTATCATCAGTGGGTGTATTTTCGCCC
GCGCGCGTATTGGCATGAATGGCTGAACTGGCCGAGCATTTTTGCGAACACCGGCTTTTTTCGCCCGGAT
GAAGCGCATCAGCCGCATTTTAGCGATCTGTTTGGCCAGATTATTAACGCGGGCCAGGGCGAAGGCCGCT
ATAGCGAACTGCTGGCGATTAACCTGATAGAACAGCTGCTGCTGCGCCGCATGGAAGCGATTAACGAAAG
CAGCGGTTTAGCCACAACGCTGGAACGCATTGAAAAGAATTTCGTAATCACAGACCCGCGCCTTCCCGAC
AATCCAATTATTTTTGCGTCCGATAGCTTCCTGCAATTAACCGAATACAGCCGCGAAGAAATTCTGGGTC
GTAATTGTCGCTTCCTTCAGGGGCCAGAGACTGACCGTGCTACGGTACGCAAAATCCGCGACGCAATCGA
CAATCAAACGGAAGTCACGGTTCAGTTGATTAACTATACGAAGAGCGGAAAAAAATTCTGGAATTTATTT
CACTTGCAGCCTATGCGTGACCAGAAGGGCGATGTCCAGTATTTCATTGGCGTTCAGCTTGATGGTACCG
AGCATGTTCGCGATGCTGCGGAGCGTGAAGGTGTAATGTTAATTAAAAAGACTGCTGAAAACATTGATGA
GGCGGCCAAAGGGAGCCTGCATCCGCCGATGGATAACCGCGTGCGCGAAGCGTGCCAGTATATTAGCGAT
CATCTGGCGGATAGCAACTTTGATATTGCGAGCGTGGCGCAGCATGTGTGCCTGAGCCCGAGCCGCCTGA
GCCATCTGTTTCGCCAGCAGCTGGGCATTAGCGTGCTGAGCTGGCGCGAAGATCAGCGCATTAGCCAGGC
GAAACTGCTGCTGAGCACCACCCGCATGCCGATTGCGACCGTGGGCCACAACGTGGGCTTTGATGATCAG
CTGTATTTTAGCCGCGTGTTTAAAAAATGCACCGGCGCGAGCCCGAGCGAATTTCGCGCGGGCTGCGAAG
AAAAAGTGAACGATGTGGCGGTGAAACTGAGCGGGTAAGGCTAATGGAGATTTTCAACATGGGCGAGAAG
ATTTTCAGCCTGATACAGATTAAATCAGAACGCAGAAGCGGTCTGATAAAACAGAATTTGCCTGGCGGCA
GTAGCGCGGTGGTCCCACCTGACCCCATGCCGAACTCAGAAGTGAAACGCCGTAGCGCCGATGGTAGTGT
GGGGTATCCCCATGCGAGAGTAGGGAACTGCCAGGCATCAAATAAAACGAAAGGCTCAGTCGAAAGACTG
GGCCTTTCGTTTTATCTGTTGTTTGTCGGTGAACGCTCTCCTGAGTAGGACAAATCCGCCGGGAGCGGAT
TTGAACGTTGCGAAGCAACGGCCCGGAGGGTGGCGGGCAGGACGCCCGCCATAAACTGCCAGGCATCAAA
TTAAGCAGAAGGCCATCCTGACGGATGGCCTTTTCTGAAAGGAGGAACTATATATTCTCACCAATAAAAA
ACGCCCGGCGGCAACCGAGCGTTCTGAACAAATCCAGATGGAGTTCTGAGGTCATTACTGGATCTATCAA
CAGGAGTCCAAGCGAGCTCGATATCAAATTACGCCCCGCCCTGCCACTCATCGCAGTACTGTTGTAATTC
ATTAAGCATTCTGCCGACATGGAAGCCATCACAAACGGCATGATGAACCTGAATCGCCAGCGGCATCAGC
ACCTTGTCGCCTTGCGTATAATATTTGCCCATGGTGAAAACGGGGGCGAAGAAGTTGTCCATATTGGCCA
CGTTTAAATCAAAACTGGTGAAACTCACCCAGGGATTGGCTGAAACGAAAAACATATTCTCAATAAACCC
TTTAGGGAAATAGGCCAGGTTTTCACCGTAACACGCCACATCTTGCGAATATATGTGTAGAAACTGCCGG
AAATCGTCGTGGTATTCACTCAAGAGCGATGAAAACGTTTCAGTTTGCTCATGGAAAACGGTGTAACAAG
GGTGAACACTATCCCATATCACCAGCTCACCGTCTTTCATTGCCATACGAAATTCCGGATGAGCATTCAT
CAGGCGGGCAAGAATGTGAATAAAGGCCGGATAAAACTTGTGCTTATTTTTCTTTACGGTCTTTAAAAAG
GCCGTAATATCCAGCTGAACGGTCTGGTTATAGGTACATTGAGCAACTGACTGAAATGCCTCAAAATGTT
CTTTACGATGCCATTGGGATATATCAACGGTGGTATATCCAGTGATTTTTTTCTCCATTTTAGCTTCCTT
AGCTCCTGAAAATCTCGATAACTAAAAAAATACGCCCGGTAGTGATCTTATTTCATTATGGTGAAAGTTG
GAACCTCTTACGTGCCGATCAACAGTTTTATTGTTCATGACCAAAATCCCTTAACGTGAGTTTTCGTTCC
ACTGAGCGTCAGACCCCGTAGAAAAGATCAAAGGATCTTCTTGAGATCCTTTTTTTCTGCGCGTAATCTG
CTGCTTGCAAACAAAAAAACCACCGCTACCAGCGGTGGTTTGTTTGCCGGATCAAGAGCTACCAACTCTT
TTTCCGAAGGTAACTGGCTTCAGCAGAGCGCAGATACCAAATACTGTCCTTCTAGTGTAGCCGTAGTTAG
GCCACCACTTCAAGAACTCTGTAGCACCGCCTACATACCTCGCTCTGCTAATCCTGTTACCAGTGGCTGC
TGCCAGTGGCGATAAGTCGTGTCTTACCGGGTTGGACTCAAGACGATAGTTACCGGATAAGGCGCAGCGG
TCGGGCTGAACGGGGGGTTCGTGCACACAGCCCAGCTTGGAGCGAACGACCTACACCGAACTGAGATACC
TACAGCGTGAGCTATGAGAAAGCGCCACGCTTCCCGAAGGGAGAAAGGCGGACAGGTATCCGGTAAGCGG
CAGGGTCGGAACAGGAGAGCGCACGAGGGAGCTTCCAGGGGGAAACGCCTGGTATCTTTATAGTCCTGTC
GGGTTTCGCCACCTCTGACTTGAGCGTCGATTTTTGTGATGCTCGTCAGGGGGGCGGAGCCTATGGAAA
Features (pLannotate 1.2.2; 15 found; start..end, strand, type, name):
     48..181     +  rep_origin     RSF ori (fragment): Plasmids containing the RSF 1030 origin of replication can be propagated in E. coli cells that contain additional plasmids with compatible origins.
    266..330     -  CDS            TcR (fragment): tetracycline efflux protein; tet; confers resistance to tetracycline
    345..366     -  protein_bind   CAP binding site: CAP binding activates transcription in the presence of cAMP. E. coli catabolite activator protein
    379..1461    -  CDS            lacI: lac repressor; lacI; The lac repressor binds to the lac operator to inhibit transcription in E. coli. This inhibition can be relieved by adding lactose or isopropyl-β-D-thiogalactopyranoside (IPTG).
   1462..1539    -  promoter       lacI promoter: lacI
   1584..1613    +  promoter       trc promoter: strong E. coli promoter; hybrid between the trp and lac UV5 promoters
   1621..1637    +  protein_bind   lac operator: The lac repressor binds to the lac operator to inhibit transcription in E. coli. This inhibition can be relieved by adding lactose or isopropyl-β-D-thiogalactopyranoside (IPTG). lac repressor encoded by lacI
   2199..2516    +  CDS            miniSOG: miniSOG is a basic (constitutively fluorescent) cyan fluorescent protein published in 2011, derived from Arabidopsis thaliana. It requires the cofactor flavin for fluorescence.
   3070..3185    +  ncRNA          5S rRNA: Accession: RF00001 - 5S ribosomal RNA
   3189..3275    +  terminator     rrnB T1 terminator: Escherichia coli rrnB; transcription terminator T1 from the E. coli rrnB gene
   3367..3394    +  terminator     rrnB T2 terminator: transcription terminator T2 from the E. coli rrnB gene
   3414..3508    -  terminator     lambda t0 terminator: transcription terminator from phage lambda
   3529..4188    -  CDS            CmR: chloramphenicol acetyltransferase; cat; confers resistance to chloramphenicol
   4189..4291    -  promoter       cat promoter: promoter of the E. coli cat gene encoding chloramphenicol acetyltransferase
   4381..4969    +  rep_origin     ori: high-copy-number ColE1/pMB1/pBR322/pUC origin of replication
