[The description below was written by a language model from this plasmid's Addgene catalogue record and pLannotate feature annotations shown in this document.]
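Description:
pDest_PANCEd_AraC_S170_LOV_sd2_R5_C1 is a 4,969 nt bacterial expression plasmid built by Golden Gate assembly in the pDest backbone. It carries a synthetic, light-responsive variant of the E. coli transcription factor AraC. It replicates from a high-copy ColE1/pUC-type origin and is selected with chloramphenicol through a cat promoter-driven CmR gene that ends at a lambda t0 terminator. The annotation also picks up short fragments of an RSF origin and a tetracycline resistance gene. These appear to be backbone remnants rather than functional parts.

The payload is an AraC open reading frame with a LOV photosensor domain inserted at residue S170, plus the substitutions A2E, L156I and R251H. The feature table does not annotate AraC itself. It does label an internal segment of the region between the promoter and terminators as miniSOG, which is itself a LOV-domain derivative, so this call most likely marks the inserted LOV domain rather than a separate fluorescent reporter. Transcription comes from a trc promoter with a lac operator and stops at the rrnB T1/T2 terminators. A lacI gene under its own promoter on the same plasmid keeps the cassette repressed until it is induced, for example with IPTG. The "sd2" in the name probably refers to a particular Shine-Dalgarno (ribosome binding site) variant, though the record does not define it.

The name and stated purpose indicate that this insert came from phage-assisted non-continuous evolution (PANCE), with "R5" and "C1" apparently denoting a selection round and a clone. The plasmid is suited to expressing and characterising this evolved AraC-LOV hybrid as an allosteric, light-switchable regulator in E. coli.
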