Addgene plasmid #242153: pDest_PANCEd_AraC_S170_LOV_sd2_R5_C1
Purpose: Expression Plasmid containing a LacI repressed sd2 AraC R5 PANCE cassette with a LOV domain insertion at S170
Depositing lab: Dominik Niopek. Depositing organization: Universitaet Heidelberg. Publication: Phage-assisted evolution of allosteric protein switches. Southern NT, von Bachmann A, Hovsepyan A, Griebl M, Wolf B, Lemmen N, Kroell AS, Westermann S, Mathony J, Niopek D. Nat Commun. 2026 Apr 14;17(1):3498. doi: 10.1038/s41467-026-71717-0. PubMed 41980963.
Backbone
  Vector backbone: pDest
  Vector type: Bacterial Expression
Growth in bacteria
  Bacterial resistance: Chloramphenicol, 25 μg/mL
  Growth temperature: 37°C
  Growth strain: DH5alpha
  Copy number: High Copy
Gene/Insert
  Gene/Insert name: AraC R5 S170 LOV
  Species: Synthetic
  Mutation: A2E, L156I, R251H
  Cloning method: Golden Gate
Terms and licenses: Academic/Nonprofit Terms; Industry Terms: Not Available to Industry
Depositor comments: Please visit https://doi.org/10.1101/2025.06.12.659331 for bioRxiv preprint.
How to cite: pDest_PANCEd_AraC_S170_LOV_sd2_R5_C1 was a gift from Dominik Niopek (Addgene plasmid # 242153 ; http://n2t.net/addgene:242153 ; RRID:Addgene_242153)
